Addgene plasmid #173552: pICSL86977OD:PITG_17316
Purpose: This is a binary plasmid that can be transferred into Agrobacterium and used to transiently express the protein encoded by the insert in plants by agro-infiltration.
Depositing lab: Sophien Kamoun. Depositing organization: Sainsbury Laboratory, Norwich. Publication: Plant pathogens convergently evolved to counteract redundant nodes of an NLR immune receptor network. Derevnina L, Contreras MP, Adachi H, Upson J, Vergara Cruces A, Xie R, Sklenar J, Menke FLH, Mugford ST, MacLean D, Ma W, Hogenhout SA, Goverse A, Maqbool A, Wu CH, Kamoun S. PLoS Biol. 2021 Aug 23;19(8):e3001136. doi: 10.1371/journal.pbio.3001136. PubMed 34424903.
Backbone
  Vector backbone: pICSL86977OD
  Backbone manufacturer: Youles SynBio plasmids
  Backbone size w/o insert (bp): 8678
  Vector type: Plant Expression
  Selectable markers: Basta
Growth in bacteria
  Bacterial resistance: Kanamycin, 50 μg/mL
  Growth temperature: 37°C
  Growth strain: DH5alpha
  Copy number: High Copy
Gene/Insert
  Gene/Insert name: PITG_17316_T30-4
  Species: Phytophthora infestans
  Promoter: 35S
  Cloning method: Restriction Enzyme; 5′ cloning site unknown (unknown if destroyed); 3′ cloning site unknown (unknown if destroyed)
Terms and licenses: Academic/Nonprofit Terms; Industry Terms: Not Available to Industry
How to cite: pICSL86977OD:PITG_17316 was a gift from Sophien Kamoun (Addgene plasmid # 173552 ; http://n2t.net/addgene:173552 ; RRID:Addgene_173552)
