[The description below was written by a language model from this plasmid's Addgene catalogue record and pLannotate feature annotations shown in this document.]
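Description:
pICSL86977OD:PITG_17316 is a plant binary expression vector built on the pICSL86977OD backbone, designed to be moved into Agrobacterium and used for transient protein expression in plants by agro-infiltration. It carries two replication systems outside the T-DNA. A high-copy ColE1/pUC-type origin supports propagation in E. coli. The pVS1 oriV, together with the RepA replication protein and StaA stability protein, allows stable maintenance in Agrobacterium. Bacterial selection is by kanamycin, through an aphA-3 aminoglycoside phosphotransferase gene driven by the bla (AmpR) promoter.

Between the nopaline-type left and right T-DNA border repeats sit two plant cassettes. The payload is PITG_17316 from Phytophthora infestans strain T30-4. The annotation matches it to the effector CRE15, which Swiss-Prot describes as promoting virulence in Nicotiana benthamiana and potato and suppressing INF1-triggered cell death. The match is flagged as a fragment, so the insert may not cover the full-length protein; no epitope tag is annotated. Expression is driven by the constitutive CaMV 35S promoter, followed by the tobacco mosaic virus Ω leader as a translational enhancer, and is terminated by the octopine synthase terminator. A fragment of CaMV coding sequence annotated upstream of the promoter most likely reflects extended 35S-flanking viral sequence rather than an intended gene.

The second cassette is a NOS promoter–bar–NOS terminator unit encoding phosphinothricin acetyltransferase. It confers Basta (glufosinate) resistance, so transformed plant tissue could be selected. The associated work concerns pathogen effectors that counteract an NLR immune receptor network, consistent with use of this plasmid to test effector activity in leaf infiltration assays.
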