Features (pLannotate 1.2.2; 17 found; start..end, strand, type, name):
    751..775     -  misc_feature   RB T-DNA repeat: right border repeat from nopaline C58 T-DNA
    842..1549    -  terminator     OCS terminator: octopine synthase terminator
   1560..2420    -  CDS            CRE15 (fragment): CRE15_PHYIT - Experimental evidence at protein level: Swiss-Prot protein existence level 1. Effector that promotes P.infestans virulence in Nicotiana benthamiana and potato (PubMed:29588335). Attenuates cell death triggered by the pathogen-associated molecular pattern infestin 1 (INF1), indicating that the effector suppresses pattern-triggered immunity. However, it does not attenuate cell death triggered by a range of resistance proteins, suggesting that it specifically suppresses INF1-triggered cell death (ICD) (PubMed:29588335). Targets host MAP3K VIK in order to utilize or promote its abili
   2432..2485    -  misc_feature   TMV Ω: translational enhancer from the tobacco mosaic virus 5'-leader sequence (Gallie et al., 1988)
   2514..2859    -  promoter       CaMV 35S promoter: strong constitutive promoter from cauliflower mosaic virus
   2516..2562    -  promoter       minimal CaMV 35S promoter: minimal 35S promoter from cauliflower mosaic virus
   3043..3849    -  CDS            IBMP_CAMVB (fragment): Experimental evidence at protein level: Swiss-Prot protein existence level 1. Enhances the ribosomal termination-reinitiation event leading to the translation of major open reading frames on the polycistronic viral RNAs. From Cauliflower mosaic virus (strain Bari 1) (CaMV).
   3892..4144    -  terminator     NOS terminator: nopaline synthase terminator and poly(A) signal
   4175..4723    -  CDS            bar: PAT_STRHY - Experimental evidence at protein level: Swiss-Prot protein existence level 1. Inactivates phosphinothricin (PPT) by transfer of an acetyl group from acetyl CoA. Can also acetylate demethylphosphinothricin but not PTT or glutamate. This enzyme is an effector of phosphinothricin tripeptide (PTT or bialaphos) resistance. From Streptomyces hygroscopicus. Introduced by genetic manipulation and expressed in glufosinate-tolerant maize by Dekalb Genetics.
   4744..4926    -  promoter       NOS promoter: nopaline synthase promoter NOS promoter
   5121..5145    -  misc_feature   LB T-DNA repeat: left border repeat from nopaline C58 T-DNA
   5281..5869    -  rep_origin     ori: high-copy-number ColE1/pMB1/pBR322/pUC origin of replication
   6040..6834    -  CDS            KanR: aminoglycoside phosphotransferase; aphA-3; confers resistance to kanamycin
   6835..6939    -  promoter       AmpR promoter: bla
   7001..7195    -  rep_origin     pVS1 oriV: origin of replication for the Pseudomonas plasmid pVS1 (Heeb et al., 2000)
   7261..8334    -  CDS            pVS1 RepA: replication protein from the Pseudomonas plasmid pVS1 (Heeb et al., 2000)
   8763..442     -  CDS            pVS1 StaA (across the origin): stability protein from the Pseudomonas plasmid pVS1 (Heeb et al., 2000)
>Addgene plasmid #173552 | pICSL86977OD:PITG_17316 | addgene full sequence | sequence record 342756 | Addgene NGS Result
TGCGCGTGCCTTTGATCGCCCGCGACACGACAAAGGCCGCTTGTAGCCTTCCATCCGTGACCTCAATGCG
CTGCTTAACCAGCTCCACCAGGTCGGCGGTGGCCCATATGTCGTAAGGGCTTGGCTGCACCGGAATCAGC
ACGAAGTCGGCTGCCTTGATCGCGGACACAGCCAAGTCCGCCGCCTGGGGCGCTCCGTCGATCACTACGA
AGTCGCGCCGGCCGATGGCCTTCACGTCGCGGTCAATCGTCGGGCGGTCGATGCCGACAACGGTTAGCGG
TTGATCTTCCCGCACGGCCGCCCAATCGCGGGCACTGCCCTGGGGATCGGAATCGACTAACAGAACATCG
GCCCCGGCGAGTTGCAGGGCGCGGGCTAGATGGGTTGCGATGGTCGTCTTGCCTGACCCGCCTTTCTGGT
TAAGTACAGCGATAACCTTCATGCGTTCCCCTTGCGTATTTGTTTATTTACTCATCGCATCATATACGCA
GCGACCGCATGACGCAAGCTGTTTTACTCAAATACACATCACCTTTTTAGACGGCGGCGCTCGGTTTCTT
CAGCGGCCAAGCTGGCCGGCCAGGCCGCCAGCTTGGCATCAGACAAACCGGCCAGGATTTCATGCAGCCG
CACGGCTGACTCCCGAGGGGAACCCTGTGGTTGGCATGCACATACAAATGGACGAACGGATAAACCTTTT
CACGCCCTTTTAAATATCCGATTATTCTAATAAACGCTCTTTTCTCTTAGGTTTACCCGCCAATATATCC
TGTCAAACACTGATAGTTTAAACGGATCACTTCGTGTCCCTCGGTCACATGTGCATCCTCTAGTAGCGGT
CCTGCTGAGCCTCGACATGTTGTCGCAAAATTCGCCCTGGACCCGCCCAACGATTTGTCGTCACTGTCAA
GGTTTGACCTGCACTTCATTTGGGGCCCACATACACCAAAAAAATGCTGCATAATTCTCGGGGCAGCAAG
TCGGTTACCCGGCCGCCGTGCTGGACCGGGTTGAATGGTGCCCGTAACTTTCGGTAGAGCGGACGGCCAA
TACTCAACTTCAAGGAATCTCACCCATGCGCGCCGGCGGGGAACCGGAGTTCCCTTCAGTGAGCGTTATT
AGTTCGCCGCTCGGTGTGTCGTAGATACTAGCCCCTGGGGCACTTTTGAAATTTGAATAAGATTTATGTA
ATCAGTCTTTTAGGTTTGACCGGTTCTGCCGCTTTTTTTAAAATTGGATTTGTAATAATAAAACGCAATT
GTTTGTTATTGTGGCGCTCTATCATAGATGTCGCTATAAACCTATTCAGCACAATATATTGTTTTCATTT
TAATATTGTACATATAAGTAGTAGGGTACAATCAGTAAATTGAACGGAGAATATTATTCATAAAAATACG
ATAGTAACGGGTGATATATTCATTAGAATGAACCGAAACCGGCGGTAAGGATCTGAGCTACACATGCTCA
GGTTTTTTACAACGTGCACAACAGAATTGAAAGCAAATATCATGCGATCATAGGCTTCTCGCATATCTCA
TTAAAGCAGGACAAGCTCATTTTCCAGAAAGCCTTTGCTCAAGAGTCTGTGCGATCCAGTAATTCCTGTC
GTCCTGCTTTGCTGTAGCGATCATCTTTCCCAATCCAGCGTCGTCGATACCTGCCTTCTTGAACCAAGAC
ACAAGCAACTCGTAAGGGTCATTTCTCTTCATCTTCCACACGTAGTGGAACCAGATCTCAAGGATAGGGT
TCTTCAACAATGTAGTACCAGCATCGTTCAATTTAAGAAGTTGGAACACTTCCATCTCTGTAATATGGTT
CTTCCTCCATGCTGTTGACAACTCCTTCTCCAACTGTCCAGAGATCCTCTTGTTCACACCTGACTGAGAT
GAAACGATCATCTTTGCCACAGTCACGTCGTCGTATTGCTCCCTCAATTTCAACAAAAGAGCTTCGATGT
AATCTGTTGAAGGTGACTTCACGTATGAAAGCCATGCTGGCAATCCTGGATTGTTCAAAACGTTCTGACC
TCCAGCGTCCAACTGCAAGATAGCGTACACGTCGTCAGCTGACTTACCTGACTCCTTCCAAGACTTCTGC
TGGATCTCCTTCAACTGATACACCACTGTGTCCCTAGAAGTCCTCTTAGCAGTTGCCAACATCCTAGCCA
ACTCGTCGTCACCGTAGTGAGCAGCCATTGTCTTGAAGATAGCCCTGTCTGCAGGCAACCTACCCCTCTT
GCAGATCTTAGCCACGTAGTGTGCCCAGTCTGTGAACTCAGAAGAAGAAAACACGTCAGTTTTAACCTGC
TTAACCCTCAACACTTCAAACCTGTTGTTAACCTTAAGCTGCTTGTCAAGAGAGAAAGTCAACTTAGCGT
TGTGTGCCAAGTCCTTAAGTGCCTTCACCACAGAAAAAACCATTGTATCGATAATTGTAAATGTAATTGT
AATGTTGTTTGTTGTTTGTTGTTGTTGGTAATTGTTGTAAAAATGAGCTCTTATACTCGAGCGTGTCCTC
TCCAAATGAAATGAACTTCCTTATATAGAGGAAGGGTCTTGCGAAGGATAGTGGGATTGTGCGTCATCCC
TTACGTCAGTGGAGATGTCACATCAATCCACTTGCTTTGTAGACGTGGTTGGAACCTCTTCTTTTTCCAC
GATGCTCCTCGTGGGTGGGGGTCCATCTTTGGGACCACTGTCGGCAGAGAGATCTTGAATGATAGCCTTT
CCTTTATCGCAATGATGGCATTTGTAGGAGCCACCTTCCTTTTCTACTGTCCTTTCGATGAAGTGACAGA
TAGCTGGGCAATGGAATCCGAGGAGGTTTCCCGAAATTATCCTTTGTTGAAAAGTCTCAATAGCCCTTTG
ATCTTCTGAGACTGTATCTTTGACATTTTTGGAGTAGACCAGAGTGTCGTGCTCCACCATGTTGACGAAG
ATTTTCTTCTTGTCATTGAGTCGTAAAAGACTCTGTATGAACTGTTCGCCAGTCTTGACGGCGAGTTCTG
TTAGATCCTCGATTTGAATCTTAGACTCCATGCATGGCCTTAGATTCAGTAGGAACTACCTTTTTAGAGA
CTCCAATCTCTATTACTTGCCTTGGTTTATGAAGCAAGCCTTGAATCGTCCATACTGGAATAGTACTTCT
GATCTTGAGAAATATGTCTTTCTCTGTGTTCTTGATGCAATTAGTCCTGAATCTTTTGACTGCATCTTTA
ACCTTCTTGGGAAGGTATTTGATCTCCTGGAGATTGTTACTCGGGTAGATCGTCTTGATGAGACTTGCTG
CGTAGGCCTCTCTAACCATCTGTGGGTCAGCATTCTTTCTGAAATTGAAGAGGCTAACCTTCTCATTATC
AGTGGTGAACATAGTGTCGTCACCTTCACCTTCGAACTTCCTTCCTAGATCGTAAAGATAGAGGAAATCG
TCCATTGTAATCTCCGGGGCAAAGGAGATCTCTTTTGGGGCTGGATCACTGCTGGGCCTTTTGGTTCCTA
GCGTGAGCCAGTGGGCTTTTTGCTTTGGTGGGCTTGTTAGGGCCTTAGCAAAGCTCTTGGGCTTGAGTTG
AGCTTCTCCTTTGGGGATGAAGTTCAACCTGTCTGTTTGCTGACTTGTTGTGTACGCGTCAGCTGCTGCT
CTTGCCTCTGTAATAGTGGCAAATTTCTTGTGTGCAACTCCGGGAACGCCGTTTGTTGCCGCCTTTGTAC
AACCCCAGTCATCGTATATACCGGCATGTGGACCGTTATACACAACGTAGTAGTTGATATGAGGGTGTTG
AATACCCGATTCTGCTCTGAGAGGAGCAACTGTGCTGTTAAGCTCAGATTTTTGTGGGATTGGAATTCCT
CCAAGCTTGAATTCTTGCAGCGCTCCAATTCAGCAAGCGTCGATCTAGTAACATAGATGACACCGCGCGC
GATAATTTATCCTAGTTTGCGCGCTATATTTTGTTTTCTATCGCGTATTAAATGTATAATTGCGGGACTC
TAATCATAAAAACCCATCTCATAAATAACGTCATGCATTACATGTTAATTATTACATGCTTAACGTAATT
CAACAGAAATTATATGATAATCATCGCAAGACCGGCAACAGGATTCAATCTTAAGAAACTTTATTGCCAA
ATGTTTGAACGATCTGCTTGACTCTAGATCCAGAGTCCCGCTCAAATCTCAGTCACAGGAAGAACAGGTC
TAGGAGGAACAGGAAGAGAGAAATCAAGCTGCCAGAATCCCACATCATGCCAATTTCCATGTTTGAAACC
AGCAGCTCTAAGCATTCCCCTAGGAGCATAACCAAGAGCCTCATGCATCCTCACAGAAGGATCATTAGGA
AGTCCAATCACAGCAACCACAGACTTGAAACCCTGAGCCTCCAAAGACTTCAAAAGATGAGTGTAAAGAG
TAGATCCAAGACCAGTTCTTTGATGCCTAGGAGACACGTAAACAGTAGACTCAGCAGTCCAATCGTAAGC
ATTCCTAGCCTTCCAAGGACCAGCATAAGCAATACCAGCCACTTCACCATCCACTTCAGCAACAAGCCAA
GGATACCTCTCTCTAAGCCTCACAAGATCATCAGTCCACTCTTGTGGTTCTTGAGGCTCAGTCCTGAAAT
TCACAGTAGAAGTCTCAATGTAATGATTCACAATAGTGCACACAGCAGGCATATCAGCCTCAGTAGCCCT
TCTAATATCAGCAGGCCTTCTTTCAGGAGACATGCGAAACGATCCAGATCCGGTGCAGATTATTTGGATT
GAGAGTGAATATGAGACTCTAATTGGATACCGAGGGGAATTTATGGAACGTCAGTGGAGCATTTTGACAA
GAAATATTTGCTAGCTGATAGTGACCTTAGGCGACTTTTGAACGCGCAATAATGGTTTCTGACGTATGTG
CTTAGCTCATTAAACTCCAGAAACCCGCGGCTGAGTGGCTCCTTCAACGTTGCGGTTCTGTCAGTTCCAA
ACGTAAAACGGCTTGTCCCGCGTCATCGGCGGGGGTCATAACGTGACTCCCTTAATTCTCCGCTCCGGAT
CCGAATTCGGCACAGAGTGTTCAACCCCAGTACATTAAAAACGTCCGCAATGTGTTATTAAGTTGTCTAA
GCGTCAATTTGTTTACACCACAATATATCCTGCCACCAGCCAGCCAACAGCTCCCCGACCGGCAGCTCGG
CACAAAATCACCACTCGATACAGGCAGCCCATCAACCATGACTACTGTCCGGTCCAACAGATCCGAGCAG
GAACCGTAAAAAGGCCGCGTTGCTGGCGTTTTTCCATAGGCTCCGCCCCCCTGACGAGCATCACAAAAAT
CGACGCTCAAGTCAGAGGTGGCGAAACCCGACAGGACTATAAAGATACCAGGCGTTTCCCCCTGGAAGCT
CCCTCGTGCGCTCTCCTGTTCCGACCCTGCCGCTTACCGGATACCTGTCCGCCTTTCTCCCTTCGGGAAG
CGTGGCGCTTTCTCATAGCTCACGCTGTAGGTATCTCAGTTCGGTGTAGGTCGTTCGCTCCAAGCTGGGC
TGTGTGCACGAACCCCCCGTTCAGCCCGACCGCTGCGCCTTATCCGGTAACTATCGTCTTGAGTCCAACC
CGGTAAGACACGACTTATCGCCACTGGCAGCAGCCACTGGTAACAGGATTAGCAGAGCGAGGTATGTAGG
CGGTGCTACAGAGTTCTTGAAGTGGTGGCCTAACTACGGCTACACTAGAAGAACAGTATTTGGTATCTGC
GCTCTGCTGAAGCCAGTTACCTTCGGAAAAAGAGTTGGTAGCTCTTGATCCGGCAAACAAACCACCGCTG
GTAGCGGTGGTTTTTTTGTTTGCAAGCAGCAGATTACGCGCAGAAAAAAAGGATCTCAAGAAGATCCTTT
GATCTTTTCTACGGGGTCTGACGCTCAGTGGAACGAAAACTCACGTTAAGGGATTTTGGTCATGAGATTA
TCAAAAAGGATCTTCACCTAGATCCTTTTAAATTAAAAATGAAGTTTTAAATCAATCTAAAGTATATATG
AGTAAACTTGGTCTGACAGCTAAAACAATTCATCCAGTAAAATATAATATTTTATTTTCTCCCAATCAGG
CTTGATCCCCAGTAAGTCAAAAAATAGCTCGACATACTGTTCTTCCCCGATATCCTCCCTGAGCGACCGG
ACGCAGAAGGCAATGTCATACCACTTGTCCGCCCTGCCGCTTCTCCCAAGATCAATAAAGCCACTTACTT
TGCCATCTTTCACAAAGATGTTGCTGTCTCCCAGGTCGCCGTGGGAAAAGACAAGTTCCTCTTCGGGCTT
TTCCGTCTTTAAAAAATCATACAGCTCGCGCGGATCTTTAAATGGAGTGTCCTCTTCCCAGTTTTCGCAA
TCCACATCGGCCAGATCGTTATTCAGTAAGTAATCCAATTCGGCTAAGCGGCTGTCTAAGCTATTCGTAT
AGGGACAATCCGATATGTCGATGGAGTGAAAGAGCCTGATGCACTCCGCATACAGCTCGATAATCTTTTC
AGGGCTTTGTTCATCTTCATACTCTTCCGAGCAAAGGACGCCATCGGCCTCACTCATGAGCAGATTGCTC
CAGCCATCATGCCGTTCAAAGTGCAGGACCTTTGGAACAGGCAGCTTTCCTTCCAGCCATAGCATCATGT
CCTTTTCCCGTTCCACATCATAGGTGGTCCCTTTATACCGGCTGTCCGTCATTTTTAAATATAGGTTTTC
ATTTTCTCCCACCAGCTTATATACCTTAGCAGGAGACATTCCTTCCGTATCTTTTACGCAGCGGTATTTT
TCGATCAGTTTTTTCAATTCCGGTGATATTCTCATTTTAGCCATACTCTTCCTTTTTCAATATTATTGAA
GCATTTATCAGGGTTATTGTCTCATGAGCGGATACATATTTGAATGTATTTAGAAAAATAAACAAATAGG
GGTTCCGCGCACTCGGAGCCTTGATGTGGGCGCTTTTTGCAGCTGTTCGGCTGTGCGCTGGCCAGACAGT
TATGCACAGGCCAGGCGGGTTTTAAGAGTTTTAATAAGTTTTAAAGAGTTTTAGGCGGAAAAATCGCCTT
TTTTCTCTTTTATATCAGTCACTTACATGTGTGACCGGTTCCCAATGTACGGCTTTGGGTTCCCAATGTA
CGGGTTCCGGTTCCCAATGTACGGCTTTGGGTTCCCAATGTACGTGCTATCCACAGGAAAGAAGCTTTTT
CGACCTTTTTCCCCTGCTAGGGCAATTTGCCCTAGCATCTGCTCCGTACATTAGGAACCGGCGGATGCTT
CGCCCTCGATCAGGTTGCGGTAGCGCATGACTAGGATCGGGCCAGCCTGCCCCGCCTCCTCCTTCAAATC
GTACTCCGGCAGGTCATTTGACCCGATCAGCTTGCGCACGGTGAAACAGAACTTCTTGAACTCTCCGGCG
CTGCCACTGCGTTCGTAGATCGTCTTGAACAACCATCTGGCTTCTGCCTTGCCTGCGGCGCGGCGTGCCA
GGCGGTAGAGAAAACGGCCGATGCCGGGATCGATCAAAAAGTAATCGGGGTGAACCGTCAGCACGTCCGG
GTTCTTGCCTTCTGTGATCTCGCGGTACATCCAATCAGCTAGCTCGATCTCGATGTACTCCGGCCGCCCG
GTTTCGCTCTTTACGATCTTGTAGCGGCTAATCAAGGCTTCACCCTCGGATACCGTCACCAGGCGGCCGT
TCTTGGCCTTCTTCGTACGCTGCATGGCAACGTGCGTGGTGTTTAACCGAATGCAGGTTTCTACCAGGTC
GTCTTTCTGCTTTCCGCCATCGGCTCGCCGGCAGAACTTGAGTACGTCCGCAACGTGTGGACGGAACACG
CGGCCGGGCTTGTCTCCCTTCCCTTCCCGGTATCGGTTCATGGATTCGGTTAGATGGGAAACCGCCATCA
GTACCAGGTCGTAATCCCACACACTGGCCATGCCGGCCGGCCCTGCGGAAACCTCTACGTGCCCGTCTGG
AAGCTCGTAGCGGATCACCTCGCCAGCTCGTCGGTCACGCTTCGACAGACGGAAAACGGCCACGTCCATG
ATGCTGCGACTATCGCGGGTGCCCACGTCATAGAGCATCGGAACGAAAAAATCTGGTTGCTCGTCGCCCT
TGGGCGGCTTCCTAATCGACGACGCACCGGCTGCCGGCGGTTGCCGGGATTCTTTGCGGATTCGATCAGC
GGCCGCTTGCCACGATTCACCGGGGCGTGCTTCTGCCTCGATGCGTTGCCGCTGGGCGGCCTGCGCGGCC
TTCAACTTCTCCACCAGGTCATCACCCAGCGCCGCGCCGATTTGTACCGGGCCGGATGGTTTGCGACCGC
TCACGCCGATTCCTCGGGCTTGGGGGTTCCAGTGCCATTGCAGGGCCGGCAGACAACCCAGCCGCTTACG
CCTGGCCAACCGCCCGTTCCTCCACACATGGGGCATTCCACGGCGTCGGTGCCTGGTTGTTCTTGATTTT
CCATGCCGCCTCCTTTAGCCGCTAAAATTCATCTACTCATTTATTCATTTGCTCATTTACTCTGGTAGCT
GCGCGATGTATTCAGATAGCAGCTCGGTAATGGTCTTGCCTTGGCGTACCGCGTACATCTTCAGCTTGGT
GTGATCCTCCGCCGGCAACTGAAAGTTGACCCGCTTCATGGCTGGCGTGTCTGCCAGGCTGGCCAACGTT
GCAGCCTTGCTGCTGCGTGCGCTCGGACGGCCGGCACTTAGCGTGTTTGTGCTTTTGCTCATTTTCTCTT
TACCTCATTAACTCAAATGAGTTTTGATTTAATTTCAGCGGCCAGCGCCTGGACCTCGCGGGCAGCGTCG
CCCTCGGGTTCTGATTCAAGAACGGTTGTGCCGGCGGCGGCAGTGCCTGGGTAGCTCACGCGCTGCGTGA
TACGGGACTCAAGAATGGGCAGCTCGTACCCGGCCAGCGCCTCGGCAACCTCACCGCCGA
